Addgene plasmid #173970: pGL3-noSV40-EC1.45-human_min1-frog_min2
Purpose: Firefly luciferase enhancer reporter plasmid.
Depositing lab: Joanna Wysocka. Depositing organization: Stanford University. Publication: Loss of Extreme Long-Range Enhancers in Human Neural Crest Drives a Craniofacial Disorder. Long HK, Osterwalder M, Welsh IC, Hansen K, Davies JOJ, Liu YE, Koska M, Adams AT, Aho R, Arora N, Ikeda K, Williams RM, Sauka-Spengler T, Porteus MH, Mohun T, Dickel DE, Swigut T, Hughes JR, Higgs DR, Visel A, Selleri L, Wysocka J. Cell Stem Cell. 2020 Nov 5;27(5):765-783.e14. doi: 10.1016/j.stem.2020.09.001. Epub 2020 Sep 28. PubMed 32991838.
Backbone
  Vector backbone: pGL3-Promoter, GenBank: U47298.2
  Backbone manufacturer: Promega
  Backbone size w/o insert (bp): 5016
  Vector type: Luciferase
Growth in bacteria
  Bacterial resistance: Ampicillin, 100 μg/mL
  Growth temperature: 37°C
  Growth strain: DH5alpha
  Copy number: High Copy
Gene/Insert
  Gene/Insert name: Human minimal enhancer region 1 (min1) and frog minimal enhancer region 2 (min2) from SOX9 enhancer cluster EC1.45
  Species: H. sapiens (human)
  Insert size (bp): 491
  Mutation: None
  Promoter: SV40 promoter
  Cloning method: Restriction Enzyme; 5′ cloning site unknown (unknown if destroyed)
  Sequencing primers: 5′ CGCTCTCCATCAAAACAAAACG; 3′ GAGTTAGGGGCGGGATGG
Terms and licenses: Academic/Nonprofit Terms; Industry Terms: Not Available to Industry
How to cite: pGL3-noSV40-EC1.45-human_min1-frog_min2 was a gift from Joanna Wysocka (Addgene plasmid # 173970 ; http://n2t.net/addgene:173970 ; RRID:Addgene_173970)
