[The description below was written by a language model from this plasmid's Addgene catalogue record and pLannotate feature annotations shown in this document.]
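Description:
pGL3-noSV40-EC1.45-human_min1-frog_min2 is a firefly luciferase enhancer reporter plasmid built on the Promega pGL3-Promoter backbone, intended for transient transfection assays that measure enhancer activity. It is propagated in E. coli as a high-copy plasmid through a ColE1/pUC-type origin and selected with ampicillin via the β-lactamase gene and its native promoter. An f1 bacteriophage origin is also present, and short fragments annotated as lacZα, tetracycline resistance and SV40 large T antigen appear to be non-functional backbone remnants.

The payload is a 491 bp chimeric regulatory element that joins the human minimal enhancer region 1 (min1) to the frog minimal enhancer region 2 (min2) of EC1.45, a SOX9 enhancer cluster. The record lists the species only as human, although the insert name indicates that min2 is of frog origin. The insert itself is not annotated in the feature table, but the unannotated gap between the upstream pause site and the SV40 early promoter is the right size and position to hold it. That placement would put it just upstream of the promoter driving the luc+ coding sequence, which is terminated by the SV40 late polyadenylation signal. A synthetic poly(A) signal and an RNA polymerase II pause site from the human α2-globin gene lie upstream of this region and limit read-through transcription from the backbone, lowering background signal. The name includes "noSV40", yet both the catalogue fields and the annotation show an SV40 promoter; the record does not explain what the term refers to.

Because the SV40 promoter alone gives only basal expression, luciferase output reports the activity of the cloned element. The mixed-species design fits a test of whether the min1 and min2 subregions are functionally interchangeable across species, in the context of work on long-range SOX9 enhancers in neural crest and craniofacial disease.
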