Features (pLannotate 1.2.2; 12 found; start..end, strand, type, name):
     28..1680    +  CDS            luciferase: firefly luciferase; luc+; enhanced luc+ version of the luciferase gene
   1721..1842    -  polyA_signal   SV40 poly(A) signal: SV40 polyadenylation signal
   1865..1933    -  CDS            large T antigen (fragment): large T antigen from SV40 (simian virus 40)
   1955..2087    +  CDS            TcR (fragment): tetracycline efflux protein; tet; confers resistance to tetracycline
   2267..2855    -  rep_origin     ori: high-copy-number ColE1/pMB1/pBR322/pUC origin of replication
   3026..3886    -  CDS            AmpR: β-lactamase; bla; confers resistance to ampicillin, carbenicillin, and related antibiotics
   3887..3991    -  promoter       AmpR promoter: bla
   4018..4446    +  rep_origin     f1 ori (sequence partly withheld): f1 bacteriophage origin of replication; arrow indicates direction of (+) strand synthesis
   4478..4545    -  CDS            lacZα (fragment): LacZα fragment of β-galactosidase; lacZ fragment
   4604..4652    +  polyA_signal   poly(A) signal: synthetic polyadenylation signal
   4666..4757    +  misc_feature   pause site: RNA polymerase II transcriptional pause signal from the human α2 globin gene
   5303..5499    +  promoter       SV40 promoter: SV40 early promoter
>Addgene plasmid #173970 | pGL3-noSV40-EC1.45-human_min1-frog_min2 | addgene full sequence | sequence record 341735 | Addgene NGS Result
CATTCCGGTACTGTTGGTAAAGCCACCATGGAAGACGCCAAAAACATAAAGAAAGGCCCGGCGCCATTCT
ATCCGCTGGAAGATGGAACCGCTGGAGAGCAACTGCATAAGGCTATGAAGAGATACGCCCTGGTTCCTGG
AACAATTGCTTTTACAGATGCACATATCGAGGTGGACATCACTTACGCTGAGTACTTCGAAATGTCCGTT
CGGTTGGCAGAAGCTATGAAACGATATGGGCTGAATACAAATCACAGAATCGTCGTATGCAGTGAAAACT
CTCTTCAATTCTTTATGCCGGTGTTGGGCGCGTTATTTATCGGAGTTGCAGTTGCGCCCGCGAACGACAT
TTATAATGAACGTGAATTGCTCAACAGTATGGGCATTTCGCAGCCTACCGTGGTGTTCGTTTCCAAAAAG
GGGTTGCAAAAAATTTTGAACGTGCAAAAAAAGCTCCCAATCATCCAAAAAATTATTATCATGGATTCTA
AAACGGATTACCAGGGATTTCAGTCGATGTACACGTTCGTCACATCTCATCTACCTCCCGGTTTTAATGA
ATACGATTTTGTGCCAGAGTCCTTCGATAGGGACAAGACAATTGCACTGATCATGAACTCCTCTGGATCT
ACTGGTCTGCCTAAAGGTGTCGCTCTGCCTCATAGAACTGCCTGCGTGAGATTCTCGCATGCCAGAGATC
CTATTTTTGGCAATCAAATCATTCCGGATACTGCGATTTTAAGTGTTGTTCCATTCCATCACGGTTTTGG
AATGTTTACTACACTCGGATATTTGATATGTGGATTTCGAGTCGTCTTAATGTATAGATTTGAAGAAGAG
CTGTTTCTGAGGAGCCTTCAGGATTACAAGATTCAAAGTGCGCTGCTGGTGCCAACCCTATTCTCCTTCT
TCGCCAAAAGCACTCTGATTGACAAATACGATTTATCTAATTTACACGAAATTGCTTCTGGTGGCGCTCC
CCTCTCTAAGGAAGTCGGGGAAGCGGTTGCCAAGAGGTTCCATCTGCCAGGTATCAGGCAAGGATATGGG
CTCACTGAGACTACATCAGCTATTCTGATTACACCCGAGGGGGATGATAAACCGGGCGCGGTCGGTAAAG
TTGTTCCATTTTTTGAAGCGAAGGTTGTGGATCTGGATACCGGGAAAACGCTGGGCGTTAATCAAAGAGG
CGAACTGTGTGTGAGAGGTCCTATGATTATGTCCGGTTATGTAAACAATCCGGAAGCGACCAACGCCTTG
ATTGACAAGGATGGATGGCTACATTCTGGAGACATAGCTTACTGGGACGAAGACGAACACTTCTTCATCG
TTGACCGCCTGAAGTCTCTGATTAAGTACAAAGGCTATCAGGTGGCTCCCGCTGAATTGGAATCCATCTT
GCTCCAACACCCCAACATCTTCGACGCAGGTGTCGCAGGTCTTCCCGACGATGACGCCGGTGAACTTCCC
GCCGCCGTTGTTGTTTTGGAGCACGGAAAGACGATGACGGAAAAAGAGATCGTGGATTACGTCGCCAGTC
AAGTAACAACCGCGAAAAAGTTGCGCGGAGGAGTTGTGTTTGTGGACGAAGTACCGAAAGGTCTTACCGG
AAAACTCGACGCAAGAAAAATCAGAGAGATCCTCATAAAGGCCAAGAAGGGCGGAAAGATCGCCGTGTAA
TTCTAGAGTCGGGGCGGCCGGCCGCTTCGAGCAGACATGATAAGATACATTGATGAGTTTGGACAAACCA
CAACTAGAATGCAGTGAAAAAAATGCTTTATTTGTGAAATTTGTGATGCTATTGCTTTATTTGTAACCAT
TATAAGCTGCAATAAACAAGTTAACAACAACAATTGCATTCATTTTATGTTTCAGGTTCAGGGGGAGGTG
TGGGAGGTTTTTTAAAGCAAGTAAAACCTCTACAAATGTGGTAAAATCGATAAGGATCTGGATCCGTCGA
CCGATGCCCTTGAGAGCCTTCAACCCAGTCAGCTCCTTCCGGTGGGCGCGGGGCATGACTATCGTCGCCG
CACTTATGACTGTCTTCTTTATCATGCAACTCGTAGGACAGGTGCCGGCAGCGCTCTTCCGCTTCCTCGC
TCACTGACTCGCTGCGCTCGGTCGTTCGGCTGCGGCGAGCGGTATCAGCTCACTCAAAGGCGGTAATACG
GTTATCCACAGAATCAGGGGATAACGCAGGAAAGAACATGTGAGCAAAAGGCCAGCAAAAGGCCAGGAAC
CGTAAAAAGGCCGCGTTGCTGGCGTTTTTCCATAGGCTCCGCCCCCCTGACGAGCATCACAAAAATCGAC
GCTCAAGTCAGAGGTGGCGAAACCCGACAGGACTATAAAGATACCAGGCGTTTCCCCCTGGAAGCTCCCT
CGTGCGCTCTCCTGTTCCGACCCTGCCGCTTACCGGATACCTGTCCGCCTTTCTCCCTTCGGGAAGCGTG
GCGCTTTCTCATAGCTCACGCTGTAGGTATCTCAGTTCGGTGTAGGTCGTTCGCTCCAAGCTGGGCTGTG
TGCACGAACCCCCCGTTCAGCCCGACCGCTGCGCCTTATCCGGTAACTATCGTCTTGAGTCCAACCCGGT
AAGACACGACTTATCGCCACTGGCAGCAGCCACTGGTAACAGGATTAGCAGAGCGAGGTATGTAGGCGGT
GCTACAGAGTTCTTGAAGTGGTGGCCTAACTACGGCTACACTAGAAGAACAGTATTTGGTATCTGCGCTC
TGCTGAAGCCAGTTACCTTCGGAAAAAGAGTTGGTAGCTCTTGATCCGGCAAACAAACCACCGCTGGTAG
CGGTGGTTTTTTTGTTTGCAAGCAGCAGATTACGCGCAGAAAAAAAGGATCTCAAGAAGATCCTTTGATC
TTTTCTACGGGGTCTGACGCTCAGTGGAACGAAAACTCACGTTAAGGGATTTTGGTCATGAGATTATCAA
AAAGGATCTTCACCTAGATCCTTTTAAATTAAAAATGAAGTTTTAAATCAATCTAAAGTATATATGAGTA
AACTTGGTCTGACAGTTACCAATGCTTAATCAGTGAGGCACCTATCTCAGCGATCTGTCTATTTCGTTCA
TCCATAGTTGCCTGACTCCCCGTCGTGTAGATAACTACGATACGGGAGGGCTTACCATCTGGCCCCAGTG
CTGCAATGATACCGCGAGACCCACGCTCACCGGCTCCAGATTTATCAGCAATAAACCAGCCAGCCGGAAG
GGCCGAGCGCAGAAGTGGTCCTGCAACTTTATCCGCCTCCATCCAGTCTATTAATTGTTGCCGGGAAGCT
AGAGTAAGTAGTTCGCCAGTTAATAGTTTGCGCAACGTTGTTGCCATTGCTACAGGCATCGTGGTGTCAC
GCTCGTCGTTTGGTATGGCTTCATTCAGCTCCGGTTCCCAACGATCAAGGCGAGTTACATGATCCCCCAT
GTTGTGCAAAAAAGCGGTTAGCTCCTTCGGTCCTCCGATCGTTGTCAGAAGTAAGTTGGCCGCAGTGTTA
TCACTCATGGTTATGGCAGCACTGCATAATTCTCTTACTGTCATGCCATCCGTAAGATGCTTTTCTGTGA
CTGGTGAGTACTCAACCAAGTCATTCTGAGAATAGTGTATGCGGCGACCGAGTTGCTCTTGCCCGGCGTC
AATACGGGATAATACCGCGCCACATAGCAGAACTTTAAAAGTGCTCATCATTGGAAAACGTTCTTCGGGG
CGAAAACTCTCAAGGATCTTACCGCTGTTGAGATCCAGTTCGATGTAACCCACTCGTGCACCCAACTGAT
CTTCAGCATCTTTTACTTTCACCAGCGTTTCTGGGTGAGCAAAAACAGGAAGGCAAAATGCCGCAAAAAA
GGGAATAAGGGCGACACGGAAATGTTGAATACTCATACTCTTCCTTTTTCAATATTATTGAAGCATTTAT
CAGGGTTATTGTCTCATGAGCGGATACATATTTGAATGTATTTAGAAAAATAAACAAATAGGGGTTCCGC
GCACATTTCCCCGAAAAGTGCCACCTG
[124 nt withheld, positions 4018-4141]
C
[91 nt withheld, positions 4143-4233]
A
[49 nt withheld, positions 4235-4283]
CCTTTGACGTTGGAGTCCACGTTCTTT
[37 nt withheld, positions 4311-4347]
ACCCTATCTCGGTCTATTCTTTTGATTTATAAGGGATTTTGCCGATTTCGGCCTATTGGTTAAAAAATGA
GCTGATTTAACAAAAATTTAACGCGAATTTTAACAAAATATTAACGCTTACAATTTGCCATTCGCCATTC
AGGCTGCGCAACTGTTGGGAAGGGCGATCGGTGCGGGCCTCTTCGCTATTACGCCAGCCCAAGCTACCAT
GATAAGTAAGTAATATTAAGGTACGGGAGGTACTTGGAGCGGCCGCAATAAAATATCTTTATTTTCATTA
CATCTGTGTGTTGGTTTTTTGTGTGAATCGATAGTACTAACATACGCTCTCCATCAAAACAAAACGAAAC
AAAACAAACTAGCAAAATAGGCTGTCCCCAGTGCAAGTGCAGGTGCCAGAACATTTCTCTATCGATAGGT
ACGCCATGTAGCTGCTCTTCCGTGGACGCGGATGCTTCCTGCCTCATAGCCGGGTCGCCTCCGCGCTAAC
CCCGTTGAACCTTGCAACCAGCCCCTCTAGAGTGTGGAAGAAAGGAGCATCGACCCAGCCTCAGGTTTCA
CTTCTGTTCTAGTTTATCTATCTAACTTAGACCACATGTCTGTGCTTTCAGAAAATTTTCCCATTTTTGA
ATCACTAACAGTACCCTTTATTCTTACTACTGCCAGGGATTCACTATTTTTAAACAGCTCGAGCTTCGGC
ACTAAGCGTTACACAGCAGCTGTCTGTGATTATGAGGATTGAAGGGATCAGCCTGTGATTAACACTCAGC
TGCTATTGGTTTGCAGCGTTCCAGAATGGGGATTATTCCTGCGCTTTCCCTGACTGTCAGATTTGAAGAG
ATAGTATAGGAATTGAGCCCACCCATAGAGTATAATGTCCACAATCTCTTATCCACTGGAACCTAAAAGT
TTTTACGGATTAAAACTTAATTGTCTATGGACCAGATCTGCGATCTGCATCTCAATTAGTCAGCAACCAT
AGTCCCGCCCCTAACTCCGCCCATCCCGCCCCTAACTCCGCCCAGTTCCGCCCATTCTCCGCCCCATCGC
TGACTAATTTTTTTTATTTATGCAGAGGCCGAGGCCGCCTCGGCCTCTGAGCTATTCCAGAAGTAGTGAG
GAGGCTTTTTTGGAGGCCTAGGCTTTTGCAAAAAGCTTGG
