>Addgene plasmid #173970 | pGL3-noSV40-EC1.45-human_min1-frog_min2 | depositor partial sequence | sequence record 337440 | human_min1-frog_min2
GCCATGTAGCTGCTCTTCCGTGGACGCGGATGCTTCCTGCCTCATAGCCGGGTCGCCTCCGCGCTAACCC
CGTTGAACCTTGCAACCAGCCCCTCTAGAGTGTGGAAGAAAGGAGCATCGACCCAGCCTCAGGTTTCACT
TCTGTTCTAGTTTATCTATCTAACTTAGACCACATGTCTGTGCTTTCAGAAAATTTTCCCATTTTTGAAT
CACTAACAGTACCCTTTATTCTTACTACTGCCAGGGATTCACTATTTTTAAACAGCTCGAGCTTCGGCAC
TAAGCGTTACACAGCAGCTGTCTGTGATTATGAGGATTGAAGGGATCAGCCTGTGATTAACACTCAGCTG
CTATTGGTTTGCAGCGTTCCAGAATGGGGATTATTCCTGCGCTTTCCCTGACTGTCAGATTTGAAGAGAT
AGTATAGGAATTGAGCCCACCCATAGAGTATAATGTCCACAATCTCTTATCCACTGGAACCTAAAAGTTT
TTACGGATTAAAACTTAATTGTCTATGGACC
